>Addgene plasmid #25084 | pDEST51-LRRK2-Y1699C | addgene partial sequence | sequence record 31057 | 25084 with hLRRK2-Fwd4 (GGGCATTATTTCGCGTAGAG)
TTTCCNAAGAACTACATGTCACAGTATTTTAAGCTCCTAGAAAAATTCCAGATTGCTTTGCCAATAGGAG
AAGAATATTTGCTGGTTCCAAGCAGTTTGTCTGACCACAGGCCTGTGATAGAGCTTCCCCATTGTGAGAA
CTCTGAAATTATCATCCGACTATATGAAATGCCTTGTTTTCCAATGGGATTTTGGTCAAGATTAATCAAT
CGATTACTTGAGATTTCACCTTACATGCTTTCAGGGAGAGAACGAGCACTTCGCCCAAACAGAATGTATT
GGCGACAAGGCATTTACTTAAATTGGTCTCCTGAAGCTTATTGTCTGGTAGGATCTGAAGTCTTAGACAA
TCATCCAGAGAGTTTCTTAAAAATTACAGTTCCTTCTTGTAGAAAAGGCTGTATTCTTTTGGGCCAAGTT
GTGGACCACATTGATTCTCTCATGGAAGAATGGTTTCCTGGGTTGCTGGAGATTGATATTTGTGGTGAAG
GAGAAACTCTGTTGAAGAAATGGGCATTATATAGTTTTAATGATGGCGAAGAACATCAAAAAATCTTACT
TGATGACTTGATGAAGAAAGCAGAGGAAGGAGATCTCTTAGTAAATCCAGATCAACCAAGGCTCACCATT
CCAATATCTCAGATTGCCCCTGACTTGATTTTGGCTGACCTGCCTAGAAATATTATGTTGAATAATGATG
AGTTGGAATTTGAACAAGCTCCAGAGTTTCTCCTAGGTGATGGCAGTTTTGGATCAGTTTACCGAGCAGC
CTATGAAGGAGAAGAAGTGGCTGTGAAGATTTTTAATAAACATACATCACTCAGGCTGTTAAGACAAGAG
