>Addgene plasmid #25084 | pDEST51-LRRK2-Y1699C | addgene partial sequence | sequence record 31058 | 25084 with BGH-rev
GGTGATGATGACCGGTACGCGTAGAATCGAGACCGAGGAGAGGGTTAGGGATAGGCTTACCTTCGAACCG
CGGGCCCTCTAGATCAACCACTTTGTACAAGAAAGCTGGGTCGAATTCGCCCTTTTTCTCAACAGATGTT
CGTCTCATTTTTTCAGCTAATTCTTTTCTCACTTCAATGTGTTTTTCTAAATTTTGCACTTCATGTGGAA
GATTGATGTCCCAAACGGTCAAGCAAGATTGTATCTCTTTCTGCTTTTGTGTACCTTCAGTATTTTTCCG
GTTGTAGCCCAATACCAGCATGACATTTTTAAGGCTTCCTAGCTGTGCTGTCATCATGACTCTGACCGAA
TTACAAAAGTTGTAAATTACACGTATAAGTCGACGAGTTGAAAGATCCAGGAGTAAAATATGGCCTCCTC
CAGTTCCTATCCAAAGAGCAGTGTTCTTCTGAAGGCAGAGGGTTTTCACTCTCCCAGAATAAGACATTTT
GTGTTTTGATTCCTTGTTTTCTTTTACCATTACCTCCCTTAAAAAGTGCACGCAGTCTATTAGTCCACAG
AGTTTTTCAGTTTTCTTATCCCACACTTCCACAACAGGGCTATTTTGCTTAGCAATATAGAGAGCAGTGT
CTACCACCACTGTTATGATGTTGGAATCACTGAAAGCTGCATAAGAAAACAGTTGGCTTGTTCTTGTCTC
AATGAGTTTCTGAATGGTGAAATCATTAGAAAAGGAGAAAATCTTTGTGCCACATCCTCCCCACATTACA
TTTCTTTCCGTTGAATTTGTGGATTCACTCAAACACATCAATGGAGTACTGACATTTCCTATATTTAGTA
TCNNCAAAGGAGCAGCTCCTTTAAGCTTAACAGTCTTATCTTCAAAAATTGCTAACTTGCCATCAGCGGT
TCCAACCAAAAGAAAATTTTTTTGTTTGCTTTGCT
