[The description below was written by a language model from this plasmid's Addgene catalogue record.]
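Description:
pDEST51-LRRK2-Y1699C is a mammalian expression plasmid built on the Invitrogen Gateway destination vector pEF-DEST51 (backbone about 7.5 kb), into which the human LRRK2 coding sequence (about 7.6 kb) was introduced by Gateway recombination. The record lists attR1 and attR2 as the 5′ and 3′ cloning sites flanking the insert. It is propagated in bacteria under ampicillin selection, and it carries a blasticidin marker for selecting transfected mammalian cells. The copy number is recorded as unknown, and the origin of replication is not stated. The promoter is also not named explicitly. The pEF-DEST51 backbone is generally known for driving expression from the human EF-1α promoter, and the listed T7 and BGH-reverse sequencing primers suggest a T7 priming site upstream of the insert and a BGH polyadenylation region downstream.

The insert encodes leucine-rich repeat kinase 2 (also known as dardarin or PARK8) with tyrosine 1699 changed to cysteine. The protein is fused at its C terminus to a V5 epitope and a 6xHis tag, which allow detection or immunoprecipitation with anti-V5 antibodies and capture by metal-affinity methods. The associated publication describes LRRK2 as a Parkinson disease-associated kinase that forms dimers and undergoes intramolecular autophosphorylation. This construct is therefore suited to expressing the tagged Y1699C variant in mammalian cells, so that its kinase activity, autophosphorylation and self-association can be compared with wild-type LRRK2 or other variants. No feature table was provided, so the arrangement of the elements cannot be confirmed beyond the catalogue fields.
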