Addgene plasmid #25084: pDEST51-LRRK2-Y1699C
Depositing lab: Mark Cookson. Depositing organization: National Institute on Aging (NIA). Publication: The Parkinson Disease-associated Leucine-rich Repeat Kinase 2 (LRRK2) Is a Dimer That Undergoes Intramolecular Autophosphorylation. . J Biol Chem. 2008 Jun 13;283(24):16906-14. 10.1074/jbc.M708718200 PubMed 18397888.
Backbone
  Vector backbone: pEF-DEST51
  Backbone manufacturer: Invitrogen
  Backbone size w/o insert (bp): 7464
  Vector type: Mammalian Expression ; Destination Vector
  Selectable markers: Blasticidin
Growth in bacteria
  Bacterial resistance: Ampicillin, 100 μg/mL
  Growth temperature: 37°C
  Growth strain: Stbl3
  Growth instructions: Stbl3
  Copy number: Unknown
Gene/Insert
  Gene/Insert name: LRRK2
  Species: H. sapiens (human)
  Insert size (bp): 7584
  Mutation: Tyrosine 1699 mutated to Cysteine
  Entrez Gene: LRRK2 (a.k.a. AURA17, DARDARIN, PARK8, RIPK7, ROCO2)
  Tag / fusion protein: V5 (C terminal on insert); 6XHis (C terminal on insert)
  Cloning method: Gateway Cloning; 5′ cloning site attR1 (not destroyed); 3′ cloning site attR2 (not destroyed)
  Sequencing primers: 5′ T7; 3′ BGH-rev
Terms and licenses: Academic/Nonprofit Terms; Industry Terms: Not Available to Industry
How to cite: pDEST51-LRRK2-Y1699C was a gift from Mark Cookson (Addgene plasmid # 25084 ; http://n2t.net/addgene:25084 ; RRID:Addgene_25084)
